>Addgene plasmid #203108 | Salsa-BC267-P3G3 | addgene full sequence | sequence record 421452 | Addgene NGS Result
AGCGCCCAATACGCAAACCGCCTCTCCCCGCGCGTTGGCCGATTCATTAATGCAGTCGAGGGATCTCCAT
AAGAGAAGAGGGACAGCTATGACTGGGAGTAGTCAGGAGAGGAGGAAAAATCTGGCTAGTAAAACATGTA
AGGAAAATTTTAGGGATGTTAAAGAAAAAAATAACACAAAACAAAATATAAAAAAAATCTAACCTCAAGT
CAAGGCTTTTCTATGGAATAAGGAATGGACAGCAGGGGGCTGTTTCATATACTGATGACCTCTTTATAGC
CAACCTTTGTTCATGGCAGCCAGCATATGGGCATATGTTGCCAAACTCTAAACCAAATACTCATTCTGAT
GTTTTAAATGATTTGCCCTCCCATATGTCCTTCCGAGTGAGAGACACAAAAAATTCCAACACACTATTGC
AATGAAAATAAATTTCCTTTATTAGCCAGAAGTCAGATGCTCAAGGGGCTTCATGATGTCCCCATAATTT
TTGGCAGAGGGAAAAAGATCGATCTCAGTGGTATTTGTGAGCCAGGGCATTGGCCACACCAGCCACCACC
TTCTGATAGGCAGCCTGCACCTGAGGAGTGAATTCTTTGCCAAAATGATGAGACAGCACAACAACCAGCA
CGTTGCCCAGGAGCTGTAGGAAAGAGAAGAAGGCATGAACATGGTTAGCAGAGGGGCCCGGTTTGGACTC
AGAGTATTTTATCCTCATCTCAAACAGTGTATATCATTGTAACCATAAAGAGAAAGGCAGGATGATGACC
AGGGTGTAGTTGTTTCTACCAATAAGAATATTTCCACGCCAGCCAGAATTTATATGCAGAAATATTCTAC
CTTATCATTTAATTATAACAATTGTTCTCTAAAACTGTGCTGAAGTACAATATAATATACCCTGATTGCC
TTGAAAAAAAAGTGATTAGAGAAAGTACTTACAATCTGACAAATAAACAAAAGTGAATTTAAAAATTCGT
TACAAATGCAAGCTAAAGTTTAACGAAAAAGTTACAGAAAATGAAAAGAAAATAAGAGGAGACAATGGTT
GTCAACAGAGTAGAAAGTGAAAGAAACAAAATTATCATGAGGGTCCATGGTGATACAAGGGACATCTTCC
CATTCTAAACAACACCCTGAAAACTTTGCCCCCTCCATATAACATGAATTTTACAATAGCGAAAAAGAAA
GAACAATCAAGGGTCCCCAAACTCACCCTGAAGTTCTCAGCTCTAGAGATATCGTCGAGGCCGCGCTAGC
GTTTAAACTGTCGACCTTAATTAAGAGATCTGCTCGAGGCGCGTCAGCTGACTAGAGGATCCCCGGGTAC
CGAGCTCGAATTCGGGGCCGCGGAGGCTGGATCGGTCCCGGTGTCTTCTATGGAGGTCAAAACAGCGTGG
ATGGCGTCTCCAGGCGATCTGACGGTTCACTAAACGAGCTCTGCTTATATAGGCCTCCCACCGTACACGC
CTACCTCGACCCGGGTACCGAGCTCGACTTTCACTTTTCTCTATCACTGATAGGGAGTGGTAAACTCGAC
TTTCACTTTTCTCTATCACTGATAGGGAGTGGTAAACTCGACTTTCACTTTTCTCTATCACTGATAGGGA
GTGGTAAACTCGACTTTCACTTTTCTCTATCACTGATAGGGAGTGGTAAACTCGACTTTCACTTTTCTCT
ATCACTGATAGGGAGTGGTAAACTCGACCTATATAAGCAGAGCTCGTTTAGTGAACCGTCAGATCGCCTG
GAGACGCCATCCACGCTGTTTTGACCTCCATAGAAGACACCGGGACCGATCCAGCCTCCGCGGCCCCGAA
TTCCTGCAGCGGCCGCTCTAGAACTAGTGGATCCCCGCGGATGGTGAGCAAGGGCGAGGAGCTGTTCACC
GGGGTGGTGCCCATCCTGGTCGAGCTGGACGGCGACGTAAACGGCCACAAGTTCAGCGTGTCCGGCGAGG
GCGAGGGCGATGCCACCTACGGCAAGCTGACCCTGAAGTTCATCTGCACCACCGGCAAGCTGCCCGTGCC
CTGGCCCACCCTCGTGACCACCCTGACCTACGGCGTGCAGTGCTTCAGCCGCTACCCCGACCACATGAAG
CAGCACGACTTCTTCAAGTCCGCCATGCCCGAAGGCTACGTCCAGGAGCGCACCATCTTCTTCAAGGACG
ACGGCAACTACAAGACCCGCGCCGAGGTGAAGTTCGAGGGCGACACCCTGGTGAACCGCATCGAGCTGAA
GGGCATCGACTTCAAGGAGGACGGCAACATCCTGGGGCACAAGCTGGAGTACAACTACAACAGCCACAAC
GTCTATATCATGGCCGACAAGCAGAAGAACGGCATCAAGGTGAACTTCAAGATCCGCCACAACATCGAGG
ACGGCAGCGTGCAGCTCGCCGACCACTACCAGCAGAACACCCCCATCGGCGACGGCCCCGTGCTGCTGCC
CGACAACCACTACCTGAGCACCCAGTCCGCCCTGAGCAAAGACCCCAACGAGAAGCGCGATCACATGGTC
CTGCTGGAGTTCGTGACCGCCGCCGGGATCACTCTCGGCATGGACGAGCTGTACAAGTAACTAATTCTCT
GAATTCGATATCAAGCTTGTCGACCTAGTTCTAGAGGATCCAGACATGATAAGATACATTGATGAGTTTG
GACAAACCACAACTAGAATGCAGTGAAAAAAATGCTTTATTTGTGAAATTTGTGATGCTATTGCTTTATT
TGTAACCATTATAAGCTGCAATAAACAAGTTAACAACAACAATTGCATTCATTTTATGTTTCAGGTTCAG
GGGGAGGTGTGGGAGGTTTTTTAAAGCAAGTAAAACCTCTACAAATGTGGTATGGCTGATTATGATCCTG
CAAGCCTCGTCGTCCTGGCCGGACCACGCTATCTGTGCAAGGTCCCCGGCCCCGGACGCGCGCTCCATGA
GCAGAGCGCCCGCCGCCGAGGCGAAGACTCGGGCGGCGCCCTGCCCGTCCCACCAGGTCAACAGGCGGTA
ACCGGCCTCTTCATCGGGAATGCGCGCGACCTTCAGCATCGCCGGCATGTCCCCCTGGCGGACGGGAAGT
ATCCAGCTCGACCAAGCTGGCCGCGTCGAGTGAAGACGAAAGGGCCTCGTGATACGCCTATTTTTATAGG
TTAATGTCATGATAATAATGGTTTCTTAGACGTCAGGTGGCACTTTTCGGGGAAATGTGCGCGGAACCCC
TATTTGTTTATTTTTCTAAATACATTCAAATATGTATCCGCTCATGAGACAATAACCCTGATAAATGCTT
CAATAATATTGAAAAAGGAAGAGTATGAGTATTCAACATTTCCGTGTCGCCCTTATTCCCTTTTTTGCGG
CATTTTGCCTTCCTGTTTTTGCTCACCCAGAAACGCTGGTGAAAGTAAAAGATGCTGAAGATCAGTTGGG
TGCACGAGTGGGTTACATCGAACTGGATCTCAACAGCGGTAAGATCCTTGAGAGTTTTCGCCCCGAAGAA
CGTTTTCCAATGATGAGCACTTTTAAAGTTCTGCTATGTGGCGCGGTATTATCCCGTGTTGACGCCGGGC
AAGAGCAACTCGGTCGCCGCATACACTATTCTCAGAATGACTTGGTTGAGTACTCACCAGTCACAGAAAA
GCATCTTACGGATGGCATGACAGTAAGAGAATTATGCAGTGCTGCCATAACCATGAGTGATAACACTGCG
GCCAACTTACTTCTGACAACGATCGGAGGACCGAAGGAGCTAACCGCTTTTTTGCACAACATGGGGGATC
ATGTAACTCGCCTTGATCGTTGGGAACCGGAGCTGAATGAAGCCATACCAAACGACGAGCGTGACACCAC
GATGCCTGTAGCAATGGCAACAACGTTGCGCAAACTATTAACTGGCGAACTACTTACTCTAGCTTCCCGG
CAACAATTAATAGACTGGATGGAGGCGGATAAAGTTGCAGGACCACTTCTGCGCTCGGCCCTTCCGGCTG
GCTGGTTTATTGCTGATAAATCTGGAGCCGGTGAGCGTGGGTCTCGCGGTATCATTGCAGCACTGGGGCC
AGATGGTAAGCCCTCCCGTATCGTAGTTATCTACACGACGGGGAGTCAGGCAACTATGGATGAACGAAAT
AGACAGATCGCTGAGATAGGTGCCTCACTGATTAAGCATTGGTAACTGTCAGACCAAGTTTACTCATATA
TACTTTAGATTGATTTAAAACTTCATTTTTAATTTAAAAGGATCTAGGTGAAGATCCTTTTTGATAATCT
CATGACCAAAATCCCTTAACGTGAGTTTTCGTTCCACTGAGCGTCAGACCCCGTAGAAAAGATCAAAGGA
TCTTCTTGAGATCCTTTTTTTCTGCGCGTAATCTGCTGCTTGCAAACAAAAAAACCACCGCTACCAGCGG
TGGTTTGTTTGCCGGATCAAGAGCTACCAACTCTTTTTCCGAAGGTAACTGGCTTCAGCAGAGCGCAGAT
ACCAAATACTGTTCTTCTAGTGTAGCCGTAGTTAGGCCACCACTTCAAGAACTCTGTAGCACCGCCTACA
TACCTCGCTCTGCTAATCCTGTTACCAGTGGCTGCTGCCAGTGGCGATAAGTCGTGTCTTACCGGGTTGG
ACTCAAGACGATAGTTACCGGATAAGGCGCAGCGGTCGGGCTGAACGGGGGGTTCGTGCACACAGCCCAG
CTTGGAGCGAACGACCTACACCGAACTGAGATACCTACAGCGTGAGCTATGAGAAAGCGCCACGCTTCCC
GAAGGGAGAAAGGCGGACAGGTATCCGGTAAGCGGCAGGGTCGGAACAGGAGAGCGCACGAGGGAGCTTC
CAGGGGGAAACGCCTGGTATCTTTATAGTCCTGTCGGGTTTCGCCACCTCTGACTTGAGCGTCGATTTTT
GTGATGCTCGTCAGGGGGGCGGAGCCTATGGAAAAACGCCAGCAACGCGGCCTTTTTACGGTTCCTGGCC
TTTTGCTGGCCTTTTGCTCACATGTTCTTTCCTGCGTTATCCCCTGATTCTGTGGATAACCGTATTACCG
CCTTTGAGTGAGCTGATACCGCTCGCCGCAGCCGAACGACCGAGCGCAGCGAGTCAGTGAGCGAGGAAGC
GGAAG
Features (pLannotate 1.2.2; 17 found; start..end, strand, type, name):
      2..55      +  CDS            lacI (fragment): lac repressor; lacI; The lac repressor binds to the lac operator to inhibit transcription in E. coli. This inhibition can be relieved by adding lactose or isopropyl-β-D-thiogalactopyranoside (IPTG).
    388..443     -  polyA_signal   β-globin poly(A) signal: rabbit β-globin polyadenylation signal (Gil and Proudfoot, 1987)
    518..640     -  CDS            HBB: HBB_COLGU - Experimental evidence at transcript level: Swiss-Prot protein existence level 2. Involved in oxygen transport from the lung to the various peripheral tissues. From Colobus guereza (Mantled guereza) (Eastern black-and-white colobus monkey).
    644..1216    -  intron         β-globin intron: intron from rabbit β-globin gene
   1312..1343    -  misc_feature   MCS (fragment): pUC18/19 multiple cloning site
   1437..1475    -  promoter       minimal CMV promoter: human cytomegalovirus (CMV) immediate early promoter
   1493..1708    -  protein_bind   tetracycline response element (fragment): contains seven copies of the tetracycline operator tetO tetracycline repressor TetR
   1708..1753    +  promoter       TRE3GV promoter (fragment): 3rd-generation Tet-responsive promoter that can be activated by binding of Tet-On® 3G, optimized for retroviral and lentiviral vectors
   1829..1856    +  misc_feature   MCS (fragment): pBluescript multiple cloning site
   1861..2580    +  CDS            EGFP: the original enhanced GFP (Yang et al., 1996) mammalian codon-optimized
   2591..2613    +  misc_feature   MCS (fragment): pBluescript multiple cloning site
   2627..2761    -  polyA_signal   SV40 poly(A) signal: SV40 polyadenylation signal
   2784..2867    -  CDS            large T antigen (fragment): large T antigen from SV40 (simian virus 40)
   2861..3091    -  CDS            str (fragment): STR_KLEPN - Protein inferred from homology: Swiss-Prot protein existence level 3. The aminoglycoside phosphotransferases achieve inactivation of their antibiotic substrates by phosphorylation. From Klebsiella pneumoniae.
   3210..3314    +  promoter       AmpR promoter: bla
   3315..4175    +  CDS            AmpR: β-lactamase; bla; confers resistance to ampicillin, carbenicillin, and related antibiotics
   4346..4934    +  rep_origin     ori: high-copy-number ColE1/pMB1/pBR322/pUC origin of replication
