[The description below was written by a language model from this plasmid's Addgene catalogue record and pLannotate feature annotations shown in this document.]
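Description:
Salsa-BC267-P3G3 is a mammalian expression plasmid built on the pCER206 backbone, one member of a set of barcoded reporter plasmids made for PRESTO-Salsa, a highly multiplexed assay for screening GPCR bioactivity. The sequenced record is about 5.1 kb. It is propagated in E. coli as a high-copy plasmid from a ColE1/pUC-type origin and selected with ampicillin through the β-lactamase gene and its native promoter. No mammalian selection marker is annotated. Short fragments matching lacI, SV40 large T antigen and an aminoglycoside phosphotransferase appear to be backbone remnants rather than functional genes.

The payload is a synthetic insert of roughly 730 bp, EGFP/BC267, placed between BsrGI and HindIII sites under a Tet Response Element promoter. The feature table shows a central block of tetO repeats that looks bidirectional. On one side, a TRE3G-type promoter fragment drives mammalian codon-optimized EGFP. On the other side, a minimal CMV promoter faces a polylinker remnant followed by a rabbit β-globin intron, a β-globin exon fragment and the β-globin poly(A) signal. No coding sequence is annotated in that second arm. An SV40 poly(A) signal lies downstream of EGFP but is annotated on the opposite strand. The barcode itself is not annotated. The cloning sites and short polylinker segment after EGFP suggest it sits near the 3′ end of the EGFP transcript, though the record does not give its exact position.

In use, a tetracycline-type transactivator binding the tetO array would induce transcription of the barcoded EGFP message. The unique barcode (BC267) would then allow this reporter's output to be distinguished from others in a pooled readout. The record does not state which receptor is paired with this barcode.
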