Addgene plasmid #203108: Salsa-BC267-P3G3
Purpose: Expression of barcoded reporter plasmid for PRESTO-Salsa; EGFP/BC267
Depositing lab: Noah Palm. Depositing organization: Yale University. Publication: Highly multiplexed bioactivity screening reveals human and microbiota metabolome-GPCRome interactions. Chen H, Rosen CE, Gonzalez-Hernandez JA, Song D, Potempa J, Ring AM, Palm NW. Cell. 2023 Jul 6;186(14):3095-3110.e19. doi: 10.1016/j.cell.2023.05.024. Epub 2023 Jun 14. PubMed 37321219.
Backbone
  Vector backbone: pCER206
  Vector type: Mammalian Expression
Growth in bacteria
  Bacterial resistance: Ampicillin, 100 μg/mL
  Growth temperature: 37°C
  Growth strain: DH5alpha
  Copy number: High Copy
Gene/Insert
  Gene/Insert name: EGFP/BC267
  Species: Synthetic
  Insert size (bp): 730
  Promoter: Tet Response Element (TRE)
  Cloning method: Restriction Enzyme; 5′ cloning site BsrGI (not destroyed); 3′ cloning site HindIII (not destroyed)
  Sequencing primers: 5′ Custom primer (GAAGCGCGATCACATGG)
Terms and licenses: Academic/Nonprofit Terms; Industry Terms: Not Available to Industry
How to cite: Salsa-BC267-P3G3 was a gift from Noah Palm (Addgene plasmid # 203108 ; http://n2t.net/addgene:203108 ; RRID:Addgene_203108)
