>Addgene plasmid #203108 | Salsa-BC267-P3G3 | depositor partial sequence | sequence record 393981 | BC267
CTAATTCTCT
